Addgene plasmid #16560: pGEX TEM-1
Depositing lab: Bert Vogelstein. Depositing organization: Johns Hopkins University and School of Medicine. Publication: Cell surface tumor endothelial markers are conserved in mice and humans. Carson-Walter EB, Watkins DN, Nanda A, Vogelstein B, Kinzler KW, St Croix B. Cancer Res. 2001 Sep 15. 61(18):6649-55. PubMed 11559528.
Backbone
  Vector backbone: pGEX-2TK
  Backbone manufacturer: Amersham
  Backbone size w/o insert (bp): 5000
  Vector type: Bacterial Expression
Growth in bacteria
  Bacterial resistance: Ampicillin, 100 μg/mL
  Growth temperature: 37°C
  Growth strain: DH5alpha
  Copy number: High Copy
Gene/Insert
  Gene/Insert name: TEM1 (alt names: tumor endothelial marker 1; CD248)
  Species: H. sapiens (human)
  Mutation: Extracellular region
  Entrez Gene: CD248 (a.k.a. CD164L1, TEM1)
  Tag / fusion protein: GST (N terminal on backbone)
  Cloning method: Restriction Enzyme; 5′ cloning site BamHI (not destroyed); 3′ cloning site BamHI (not destroyed)
  Sequencing primers: 5′ pGEX5'; 3′ pGEX3'
Terms and licenses: Academic/Nonprofit Terms; Industry Terms: Not Available to Industry
How to cite: pGEX TEM-1 was a gift from Bert Vogelstein (Addgene plasmid # 16560 ; http://n2t.net/addgene:16560 ; RRID:Addgene_16560)
