[The description below was written by a language model from this plasmid's Addgene catalogue record.]
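Description:
pGEX TEM-1 is a bacterial expression plasmid built on the pGEX-2TK backbone (about 5 kb without insert), designed to produce a glutathione S-transferase fusion protein in E. coli. It is maintained as a high-copy plasmid under ampicillin selection. No feature table accompanies the record, so the promoter, origin of replication and other backbone elements are not itemised. pGEX-series vectors generally drive expression from an IPTG-inducible tac promoter with a plasmid-borne lac repressor gene, and the 2TK variant is generally described as carrying a thrombin cleavage site and a protein kinase recognition site between GST and the cloning site. These details come from general knowledge of the vector family rather than from this entry.

The insert encodes the extracellular region of human TEM1 (tumor endothelial marker 1, also known as CD248 or CD164L1), not the full-length protein. It was cloned by restriction digestion into BamHI, with the site retained at both ends of the insert. Because the same enzyme flanks both sides, the cloning was non-directional, and insert orientation would have had to be confirmed. GST is supplied by the backbone and sits at the N terminus of the fusion, which allows the recombinant protein to be captured on glutathione affinity resin.

The insert size and exact residue boundaries are not stated. The associated work concerns cell surface tumor endothelial markers conserved between mouse and human. This is consistent with using the plasmid to make soluble recombinant TEM1 ectodomain, for instance as an antigen or a binding reagent, although the record does not specify the application.
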