>Addgene plasmid #16560 | pGEX TEM-1 | addgene partial sequence | sequence record 23000 | 16560 with pGEX5'
TGGTTCCGCGTGGATCTCGTCGTGCATCTGTTGGATCCGACCCCTGGGCTGCTGAGCCCCGTGCCGCCTG
CGGCCCCAGCAGCTGCTACGCTCTCTTCCCACGGCGCCGCACCTTCCTGGAGGCCTGGCGGGCCTGCCGC
GAGCTGGGGGGCGACCTGGCCACTCCTCGGACCCCCGAGGAGGCCCAGCGTGTGGACAGCCTGGTGGGTG
CGGGCCCAGCCAGCCGGCTGCTGTGGATCGGGCTGCAGCGGCAGGCCCGGCAATGCCAGCTGCAGCGCCC
ACTGCGCGGCTTCACGTGGACCACAGGGGACCAGGACACGGCTTTCACCAACTGGGCCCAGCCAGCCTCT
GGAGGCCCCTGCCCGGCCCAGCGCTGTGTGGCCCTGGAGGCAAGTGGCGAGCACCGCTGGCTGGAGGGCT
CGTGCACGCTGGCTGTCGACGGCTACCTGTGCCAGTTTGGCTTCGAGGGCGCCTGCCCGGCGCTGCAAGA
TGAGGCGGGCCAGGCCGGCCCAGCCGTGTATACCACGCCCTTCCACCTGGTCTCCACAGAGTTTGAGTGG
CTGCCCTTCGGCTCTGTGGCCGCTGTGCAGTGCCAGGCTGGCAGGGGAGCCTCTCTGCTCTG
